Addgene plasmid #137667: pHM097Env
Purpose: Express HIV Env which is isolated a from IRB approved HIV infected patient samples from Singapore and cloned into expression vector (pcDNA 3.1)
Depositing lab: Anjali Joshi. Depositing organization: Texas Tech University Health Sciences Center El Paso. Publication: HIV-1 subtype CRF01_AE and B differ in utilization of low levels of CCR5, Maraviroc susceptibility and potential N-glycosylation sites. Joshi A, Cox EK, Sedano MJ, Punke EB, Lee RT, Maurer-Stroh S, Kaur P, Ng OT, Garg H. Virology. 2017 Dec;512:222-233. doi: 10.1016/j.virol.2017.09.026. Epub 2017 Oct 9. PubMed 29020646.
Backbone
  Vector backbone: pcDNA3.1D/V5-His-TOPO
  Backbone manufacturer: Invitrogen
  Vector type: Mammalian Expression
  Selectable markers: Neomycin (select with G418)
Growth in bacteria
  Bacterial resistance: Ampicillin, 100 μg/mL
  Growth temperature: 37°C
  Growth strain: DH5alpha
  Copy number: High Copy
Gene/Insert
  Gene/Insert name: HIV-1 Envelope Glycoprotein
  Species: HIV-1
  Insert size (bp): 2547
  GenBank ID: KY213717.1
  Cloning method: TOPO Cloning
Resource information
  A portion of this plasmid was derived from a plasmid made by: HIV-1 infected Patient Samples from Singapore
Terms and licenses: Academic/Nonprofit Terms; Industry Terms: Not Available to Industry
Depositor comments: HIV-1 infected Patient Samples from Singapore, reverse transcribed RNA cloned into expression vector
How to cite: pHM097Env was a gift from Anjali Joshi (Addgene plasmid # 137667 ; http://n2t.net/addgene:137667 ; RRID:Addgene_137667)
