[The description below was written by a language model from this plasmid's Addgene catalogue record and pLannotate feature annotations shown in this document.]
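Description:
pHM097Env is a mammalian expression plasmid built on the pcDNA3.1D/V5-His-TOPO backbone, carrying an HIV-1 envelope glycoprotein gene recovered from a patient sample collected in Singapore. According to the record, viral RNA was reverse transcribed and the amplified product was inserted by TOPO cloning. The sequenced plasmid is 8,448 nt. In bacteria it is maintained at high copy from a ColE1/pUC-type origin and selected with ampicillin through the β-lactamase gene. An f1 origin is also present. For mammalian cells, a neomycin phosphotransferase cassette driven by the SV40 early promoter and closed by the SV40 polyadenylation signal allows G418 selection.

The payload lies between the human cytomegalovirus immediate early enhancer/promoter and the bovine growth hormone polyadenylation signal, with a T7 promoter just upstream of the cloning site. The annotated env open reading frame spans about 2.5 kb, matching the catalogued insert size. It encodes the Env precursor that yields the receptor-binding surface subunit and the gp41 transmembrane fusion subunit. The feature table also detects a tat fragment upstream of env and a short nef fragment downstream, which indicates that the cloned amplicon extends somewhat beyond the env coding region into neighbouring viral sequence. A V5 epitope tag from the backbone is annotated further downstream. Because it is separated from env by the nef fragment, the record does not show that it is fused to the Env protein.

The stated purpose is expression of a patient-derived Env. The associated publication compares subtype CRF01_AE and B envelopes for use of low CCR5 levels, Maraviroc susceptibility and potential N-glycosylation sites. The record does not state which subtype this clone belongs to.
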