Features (pLannotate 1.2.2; 23 found; start..end, strand, type, name):
     28..80      -  misc_feature   bom (fragment): basis of mobility region from pBR322
    235..614     +  enhancer       CMV enhancer: human cytomegalovirus immediate early enhancer
    615..818     +  promoter       CMV promoter: human cytomegalovirus (CMV) immediate early promoter
    814..847     +  LTR            5' LTR (truncated) (fragment): truncated 5' long terminal repeat (LTR) from HIV-1
    863..881     +  promoter       T7 promoter: promoter for bacteriophage T7 RNA polymerase
    927..1037    +  CDS            tat (fragment): TAT_HV112 - Experimental evidence at protein level: Swiss-Prot protein existence level 1. Extracellular circulating Tat can be endocytosed by surrounding uninfected cells via the binding to several surface receptors such as CD26, CXCR4, heparan sulfate proteoglycans (HSPG) or LDLR. Neurons are rarely infected, but they internalize Tat via their LDLR. Through its interaction with nuclear HATs, Tat is potentially able to control the acetylation-dependent cellular gene expression. Modulates the expression of many cellular genes involved in cell survival, proliferation or in coding for cytokines o
   1220..3763    +  CDS            env: ENV_HV1W2 - Experimental evidence at protein level: Swiss-Prot protein existence level 1. [Transmembrane protein gp41]: Acts as a class I viral fusion protein. Under the current model, the protein has at least 3 conformational states: pre-fusion native state, pre-hairpin intermediate state, and post-fusion hairpin state. During fusion of viral and target intracellular membranes, the coiled coil regions (heptad repeats) assume a trimer-of-hairpins structure, positioning the fusion peptide in close proximity to the C-terminal region of the ectodomain. The formation of this structure appears to d
   3768..3863    +  CDS            nef (fragment): NEF_HV1Z2 - Experimental evidence at protein level: Swiss-Prot protein existence level 1. Extracellular Nef protein targets CD4(+) T-lymphocytes for apoptosis by interacting with CXCR4 surface receptors. From Human immunodeficiency virus type 1 group M subtype D (isolate Z2/CDC-Z34) (HIV-1).
   3946..3987    +  CDS            V5 tag: epitope tag from simian virus 5
   4043..4267    +  polyA_signal   bGH poly(A) signal: bovine growth hormone polyadenylation signal
   4271..4292    +  promoter       SV40 promoter (fragment): SV40 enhancer and early promoter
   4313..4741    +  rep_origin     f1 ori (sequence partly withheld): f1 bacteriophage origin of replication; arrow indicates direction of (+) strand synthesis
   4755..5084    +  promoter       SV40 promoter: SV40 enhancer and early promoter
   5151..5942    +  CDS            neo: KKA2_KLEPN - Also known as kan, nptII. Experimental evidence at protein level: Swiss-Prot protein existence level 1. Resistance to kanamycin, neomycin, paromomycin, ribostamycin, butirosin and gentamicin B. From Klebsiella pneumoniae.
   5968..6126    +  CDS            ble (fragment): BLE_KLEPN - Experimental evidence at protein level: Swiss-Prot protein existence level 1. Binding protein with a strong affinity to the bleomycin family of antibiotics. Binds to CL990; an antimitotic-antibiotic compound. From Klebsiella pneumoniae.
   6121..6242    +  polyA_signal   SV40 poly(A) signal: SV40 polyadenylation signal
   6315..6331    -  protein_bind   lac operator: The lac repressor binds to the lac operator to inhibit transcription in E. coli. This inhibition can be relieved by adding lactose or isopropyl-β-D-thiogalactopyranoside (IPTG). lac repressor encoded by lacI
   6339..6369    -  promoter       lac promoter: promoter for the E. coli lac operon
   6384..6405    -  protein_bind   CAP binding site: CAP binding activates transcription in the presence of cAMP. E. coli catabolite activator protein
   6418..6510    -  CDS            lacI (fragment): lac repressor; lacI; The lac repressor binds to the lac operator to inhibit transcription in E. coli. This inhibition can be relieved by adding lactose or isopropyl-β-D-thiogalactopyranoside (IPTG).
   6693..7281    -  rep_origin     ori: high-copy-number ColE1/pMB1/pBR322/pUC origin of replication
   7452..8312    -  CDS            AmpR: β-lactamase; bla; confers resistance to ampicillin, carbenicillin, and related antibiotics
   8313..8417    -  promoter       AmpR promoter: bla
>Addgene plasmid #137667 | pHM097Env | addgene full sequence | sequence record 273391 | Addgene NGS Result
GACGGATCGGGAGATCTCCCGATCCCCTATGGTGCACTCTCAGTACAATCTGCTCTGATGCCGCATAGTT
AAGCCAGTATCTGCTCCCTGCTTGTGTGTTGGAGGTCGCTGAGTAGTGCGCGAGCAAAATTTAAGCTACA
ACAAGGCAAGGCTTGACCGACAATTGCATGAAGAATCTGCTTAGGGTTAGGCGTTTTGCGCTGCTTCGCG
ATGTACGGGCCAGATATACGCGTTGACATTGATTATTGACTAGTTATTAATAGTAATCAATTACGGGGTC
ATTAGTTCATAGCCCATATATGGAGTTCCGCGTTACATAACTTACGGTAAATGGCCCGCCTGGCTGACCG
CCCAACGACCCCCGCCCATTGACGTCAATAATGACGTATGTTCCCATAGTAACGCCAATAGGGACTTTCC
ATTGACGTCAATGGGTGGAGTATTTACGGTAAACTGCCCACTTGGCAGTACATCAAGTGTATCATATGCC
AAGTACGCCCCCTATTGACGTCAATGACGGTAAATGGCCCGCCTGGCATTATGCCCAGTACATGACCTTA
TGGGACTTTCCTACTTGGCAGTACATCTACGTATTAGTCATCGCTATTACCATGGTGATGCGGTTTTGGC
AGTACATCAATGGGCGTGGATAGCGGTTTGACTCACGGGGATTTCCAAGTCTCCACCCCATTGACGTCAA
TGGGAGTTTGTTTTGGCACCAAAATCAACGGGACTTTCCAAAATGTCGTAACAACTCCGCCCCATTGACG
CAAATGGGCGGTAGGCGTGTACGGTGGGAGGTCTATATAAGCAGAGCTCTCTGGCTAACTAGAGAACCCA
CTGCTTACTGGCTTATCGAAATTAATACGACTCACTATAGGGAGACCCAAGCTGGCTAGTTAAGCTTGGT
ACCGAGCTCGGATCCAGTACCCTTCACCGATCAAGCTTTAGGCATCTCCTATGGCAGGAAGAAGCGGAAA
CACCGACGAGGAACTCCTCAGAGCAGTAAGGATCATCAGAATCCTGTACCAAAGCAGTGAGTAATACACA
TTTGTAATGACACCCTTGGAAATTAGTGCAATAGTAGGACTGATAGTAGCTCTAATCTTAGCAATAGTAG
TGTGGACTATAGTATTTCTAGAACTCAAGAAAATACTAAGGGAAAGGAGAGTAGAAAGGTTAGTTAAGAG
AATAAGAGAAAGAGCAGAAGACAGTGGAAATGAGAGTGAAGGAGACACAGACGAATTGGCCAAACTTGTG
GAAATGGGGGACTTTGATCCTTGGGTTGGTGATAATTTGTAGTGCCTCAGAAAATTTGTGGGTTACAGTT
TATTATGGGGTTCCTGTGTGGAGAGATGCAGATACCACCCTATTTTGTGCATCAGACGCCAAAGCACAGG
AGGCAGAAGCACACAATGTCTGGGCCACACATGCCTGTGTACCCACAGACCCCAACCCACAAGAAATATA
CCTGGAAAATGTAACAGAAAATTTTAACATGTGGAAAAATAACATGGTAGAGCAGATGCAAGAGGATGTA
ATCAGTCTATGGGATCAAAGTCTAAAGCCATGTGTAAAGTTAACTCCTCTCTGCGTTACTTTAAATTGTA
GCAGTGCTAATTTGACCAATACCAAAAACATAACCGATAAACTTAACATAAGAAATCTAACAAATGAAGT
AAAAAACTGTACTTTTAATGTGACCACAGAAGTAACAGATAAGAAGCAGAAGGTTCAGGCACTTTTTTAT
ACGCTTGATCTAGTAAAAATTAATAATAGTAGTTATAGGTTAATACATTGTAATACCTCAGTCATTAAGC
AGGCTTGTCCAAAGATATCCTTTGATCCAATTCCTATACATTATTGTACTCCGGCTGGTTATGCGATTTT
AAAATGTAATGATAAGAATTTCAATGGGACAGGGCCATGTAAAAATGTCAGCTCAGTACAATGCACACAT
GGAATTAAGCCAGTGGTATCAACTCAATTACTGTTAAATGGCAGTCTAGCAGAAGATAAGATAATAATCA
GATCTGAAAATATCACAGACAATGCCAAAACCATAATAGTGCACCTTAATGAATCTGTAGAAATCAAGTG
TATCAGACCCTCCAACAATACAAGAACAAGTATATCTATAGGACCAGGAAGAGTATTCTATAGAACAGGA
GACATAACAGGAGATATAAGACAAGCATATTGTCAGATTAATGAAACAAAATGGAAAAAAGTTTTCAAAC
AGGTAACTGAAACATTAAGAAGGCACTTTAATAAAAGCATAACCTTTCAAGCACCACCCTCAGGAGGAGA
TCCAGAAATTACAACACATCATTTTAATTGTAGAGGGGAATTTTTCTATTGTAATACAACAAAACTGTTT
AATTACACAGCAAATGAAACTGTGTGGAATGACACTATCATACTTCCATGCAGGATAAAACAAATTGTAA
ACATGTGGCAGGGAGTAGGACAAGCAATGTATGCTCCTCCCGTCAGGGGAATAATTAGTTGTGTATCAAA
GATTACAGGATTACTATTGACAAGAGATGGTGGTAATAATAATACTAACGAGACCTTCAGACCTGGGGGA
GGAAATATGAAGGACAATTGGAGAAGTGAATTATATAAATATAAAGTAGTACAAATTGAACCACTAGGAG
TAGCACCCACCAGGGCAAGGAGAAGAGTGGTGCAGAGAGAAAAGAGAGCAGTGGGAATAGGAGCTATGAT
CTTTGGGTTCTTAGGAGCAGCAGGAAGCACTATGGGCGCAGCGTCAATAACGCTGACGGTACAGGCCAGA
CAATTGTTGTCTGGTATAGTGCAACAGCAAAGCAATTTGCTGAGAGCTATTGAGGCGCAGCAGCATATGT
TGCAACTCACAGTCTGGGGCATTAAACAGCTCCAGGCAAGAGTCCTGGCTGTGGAAAGATACCTAAAAGA
TCAAAAGTTCCTAGGACTTTGGGGCTGCTCTGGGAAAGTCATCTGCACCACTGCTGTGCCCTGGAACTCC
ACTTGGAGTAATAAATCTTATAATGAGATTTGGAACAACATGACATGGACAGAATGGGAGAGAGAAATTA
GCAATTACACAAACCAAATATATGATATACTTACAGAATCGCAGAACCAGCAGGACAAAAATGAAAAAGA
TTTGTTAGAACTTGATAAATGGGCAAGCCTGTGGACTTGGTTTGATATATCAAATTGGCTGTGGTATATA
AAAATATTTATAATGATAGTAGGAGGCTTAATAGGTTTAAGAATAGTTTTTGCTGTAATTTCCATAGTAA
ATAGAGTTAGGCAGGGATACTCACCTTTGTCTTTCCAGACCCTTACCCGTCAGCAGAGGGAACCCGACAG
GCCCGAAGGAATCGAAGAAGAAGGTGGAGAGCAAGGCAGAGACAGATCCGTGCGATTTGTGAGCGGATTC
TTAGCTCTTGCGTGGGACGATCTCCGGAGCCTGTGCCTCTTCAGCTACCACCGCTTGAGAGACTTCATCT
TGATTGCAGCGAGGACTGTGGAACTTCTGGGACACAGCAGTCTCAAGGGACTGAGACTGGGTTGGGAGGG
CCTCAAATATCTGGGGAACCTTCTGCTATATTGGAGCCAGGAACTAAAAACTAGTGCTATTTCTTTGTTT
AATGCTACAGCAATAACAGTAGCGGGGTGGACAGATAGGGTTATAGAAGTAGCACAAAGAACTTGTAGAG
CCATTCTCAATATACCTAGAAGAATCAGGCAGGGCTTAGAAAGGGCTTTGTTATAACATGGGAAACAAGT
GGTCAAAAACCTGGCCTCAAATCAGGGAAAGAATAAGGCGAACTCCTCCAGCAGCAGAAGGAGTAGGAGC
AGTATCTCAAGACGGATCCAGCTAAGGGTCAAGACAATTCTGCAGATATCCAGCACAGTGGCGGCCGCTC
GAGTCTAGAGGGCCCGCGGTTCGAAGGTAAGCCTATCCCTAACCCTCTCCTCGGTCTCGATTCTACGCGT
ACCGGTCATCATCACCATCACCATTGAGTTTAAACCCGCTGATCAGCCTCGACTGTGCCTTCTAGTTGCC
AGCCATCTGTTGTTTGCCCCTCCCCCGTGCCTTCCTTGACCCTGGAAGGTGCCACTCCCACTGTCCTTTC
CTAATAAAATGAGGAAATTGCATCGCATTGTCTGAGTAGGTGTCATTCTATTCTGGGGGGTGGGGTGGGG
CAGGACAGCAAGGGGGAGGATTGGGAAGACAATAGCAGGCATGCTGGGGATGCGGTGGGCTCTATGGCTT
CTGAGGCGGAAAGAACCAGCTGGGGCTCTAGGGGGTATCCCC
[124 nt withheld, positions 4313-4436]
C
[91 nt withheld, positions 4438-4528]
A
[49 nt withheld, positions 4530-4578]
CCTTTGACGTTGGAGTCCACGTTCTTT
[37 nt withheld, positions 4606-4642]
ACCCTATCTCGGTCTATTCTTTTGATTTATAAGGGATTTTGCCGATTTCGGCCTATTGGTTAAAAAATGA
GCTGATTTAACAAAAATTTAACGCGAATTAATTCTGTGGAATGTGTGTCAGTTAGGGTGTGGAAAGTCCC
CAGGCTCCCCAGCAGGCAGAAGTATGCAAAGCATGCATCTCAATTAGTCAGCAACCAGGTGTGGAAAGTC
CCCAGGCTCCCCAGCAGGCAGAAGTATGCAAAGCATGCATCTCAATTAGTCAGCAACCATAGTCCCGCCC
CTAACTCCGCCCATCCCGCCCCTAACTCCGCCCAGTTCCGCCCATTCTCCGCCCCATGGCTGACTAATTT
TTTTTATTTATGCAGAGGCCGAGGCCGCCTCTGCCTCTGAGCTATTCCAGAAGTAGTGAGGAGGCTTTTT
TGGAGGCCTAGGCTTTTGCAAAAAGCTCCCGGGAGCTTGTATATCCATTTTCGGATCTGATCAAGAGACA
GGATGAGGATCGTTTCGCATGATTGAACAAGATGGATTGCACGCAGGTTCTCCGGCCGCTTGGGTGGAGA
GGCTATTCGGCTATGACTGGGCACAACAGACAATCGGCTGCTCTGATGCCGCCGTGTTCCGGCTGTCAGC
GCAGGGGCGCCCGGTTCTTTTTGTCAAGACCGACCTGTCCGGTGCCCTGAATGAACTGCAGGACGAGGCA
GCGCGGCTATCGTGGCTGGCCACGACGGGCGTTCCTTGCGCAGCTGTGCTCGACGTTGTCACTGAAGCGG
GAAGGGACTGGCTGCTATTGGGCGAAGTGCCGGGGCAGGATCTCCTGTCATCTCACCTTGCTCCTGCCGA
GAAAGTATCCATCATGGCTGATGCAATGCGGCGGCTGCATACGCTTGATCCGGCTACCTGCCCATTCGAC
CACCAAGCGAAACATCGCATCGAGCGAGCACGTACTCGGATGGAAGCCGGTCTTGTCGATCAGGATGATC
TGGACGAAGAGCATCAGGGGCTCGCGCCAGCCGAACTGTTCGCCAGGCTCAAGGCGCGCATGCCCGACGG
CGAGGATCTCGTCGTGACCCATGGCGATGCCTGCTTGCCGAATATCATGGTGGAAAATGGCCGCTTTTCT
GGATTCATCGACTGTGGCCGGCTGGGTGTGGCGGACCGCTATCAGGACATAGCGTTGGCTACCCGTGATA
TTGCTGAAGAGCTTGGCGGCGAATGGGCTGACCGCTTCCTCGTGCTTTACGGTATCGCCGCTCCCGATTC
GCAGCGCATCGCCTTCTATCGCCTTCTTGACGAGTTCTTCTGAGCGGGACTCTGGGGTTCGCGAAATGAC
CGACCAAGCGACGCCCAACCTGCCATCACGAGATTTCGATTCCACCGCCGCCTTCTATGAAAGGTTGGGC
TTCGGAATCGTTTTCCGGGACGCCGGCTGGATGATCCTCCAGCGCGGGGATCTCATGCTGGAGTTCTTCG
CCCACCCCAACTTGTTTATTGCAGCTTATAATGGTTACAAATAAAGCAATAGCATCACAAATTTCACAAA
TAAAGCATTTTTTTCACTGCATTCTAGTTGTGGTTTGTCCAAACTCATCAATGTATCTTATCATGTCTGT
ATACCGTCGACCTCTAGCTAGAGCTTGGCGTAATCATGGTCATAGCTGTTTCCTGTGTGAAATTGTTATC
CGCTCACAATTCCACACAACATACGAGCCGGAAGCATAAAGTGTAAAGCCTGGGGTGCCTAATGAGTGAG
CTAACTCACATTAATTGCGTTGCGCTCACTGCCCGCTTTCCAGTCGGGAAACCTGTCGTGCCAGCTGCAT
TAATGAATCGGCCAACGCGCGGGGAGAGGCGGTTTGCGTATTGGGCGCTCTTCCGCTTCCTCGCTCACTG
ACTCGCTGCGCTCGGTCGTTCGGCTGCGGCGAGCGGTATCAGCTCACTCAAAGGCGGTAATACGGTTATC
CACAGAATCAGGGGATAACGCAGGAAAGAACATGTGAGCAAAAGGCCAGCAAAAGGCCAGGAACCGTAAA
AAGGCCGCGTTGCTGGCGTTTTTCCATAGGCTCCGCCCCCCTGACGAGCATCACAAAAATCGACGCTCAA
GTCAGAGGTGGCGAAACCCGACAGGACTATAAAGATACCAGGCGTTTCCCCCTGGAAGCTCCCTCGTGCG
CTCTCCTGTTCCGACCCTGCCGCTTACCGGATACCTGTCCGCCTTTCTCCCTTCGGGAAGCGTGGCGCTT
TCTCATAGCTCACGCTGTAGGTATCTCAGTTCGGTGTAGGTCGTTCGCTCCAAGCTGGGCTGTGTGCACG
AACCCCCCGTTCAGCCCGACCGCTGCGCCTTATCCGGTAACTATCGTCTTGAGTCCAACCCGGTAAGACA
CGACTTATCGCCACTGGCAGCAGCCACTGGTAACAGGATTAGCAGAGCGAGGTATGTAGGCGGTGCTACA
GAGTTCTTGAAGTGGTGGCCTAACTACGGCTACACTAGAAGAACAGTATTTGGTATCTGCGCTCTGCTGA
AGCCAGTTACCTTCGGAAAAAGAGTTGGTAGCTCTTGATCCGGCAAACAAACCACCGCTGGTAGCGGTGG
TTTTTTTGTTTGCAAGCAGCAGATTACGCGCAGAAAAAAAGGATCTCAAGAAGATCCTTTGATCTTTTCT
ACGGGGTCTGACGCTCAGTGGAACGAAAACTCACGTTAAGGGATTTTGGTCATGAGATTATCAAAAAGGA
TCTTCACCTAGATCCTTTTAAATTAAAAATGAAGTTTTAAATCAATCTAAAGTATATATGAGTAAACTTG
GTCTGACAGTTACCAATGCTTAATCAGTGAGGCACCTATCTCAGCGATCTGTCTATTTCGTTCATCCATA
GTTGCCTGACTCCCCGTCGTGTAGATAACTACGATACGGGAGGGCTTACCATCTGGCCCCAGTGCTGCAA
TGATACCGCGAGACCCACGCTCACCGGCTCCAGATTTATCAGCAATAAACCAGCCAGCCGGAAGGGCCGA
GCGCAGAAGTGGTCCTGCAACTTTATCCGCCTCCATCCAGTCTATTAATTGTTGCCGGGAAGCTAGAGTA
AGTAGTTCGCCAGTTAATAGTTTGCGCAACGTTGTTGCCATTGCTACAGGCATCGTGGTGTCACGCTCGT
CGTTTGGTATGGCTTCATTCAGCTCCGGTTCCCAACGATCAAGGCGAGTTACATGATCCCCCATGTTGTG
CAAAAAAGCGGTTAGCTCCTTCGGTCCTCCGATCGTTGTCAGAAGTAAGTTGGCCGCAGTGTTATCACTC
ATGGTTATGGCAGCACTGCATAATTCTCTTACTGTCATGCCATCCGTAAGATGCTTTTCTGTGACTGGTG
AGTACTCAACCAAGTCATTCTGAGAATAGTGTATGCGGCGACCGAGTTGCTCTTGCCCGGCGTCAATACG
GGATAATACCGCGCCACATAGCAGAACTTTAAAAGTGCTCATCATTGGAAAACGTTCTTCGGGGCGAAAA
CTCTCAAGGATCTTACCGCTGTTGAGATCCAGTTCGATGTAACCCACTCGTGCACCCAACTGATCTTCAG
CATCTTTTACTTTCACCAGCGTTTCTGGGTGAGCAAAAACAGGAAGGCAAAATGCCGCAAAAAAGGGAAT
AAGGGCGACACGGAAATGTTGAATACTCATACTCTTCCTTTTTCAATATTATTGAAGCATTTATCAGGGT
TATTGTCTCATGAGCGGATACATATTTGAATGTATTTAGAAAAATAAACAAATAGGGGTTCCGCGCACAT
TTCCCCGAAAAGTGCCACCTGACGTC
