>Addgene plasmid #137667 | pHM097Env | depositor partial sequence | sequence record 265799 | Env Sequence only
ATGAGAGTGAAGGAGACACAGACGAATTGGCCAAACTTGTGGAAATGGGGGACTTTGATCCTTGGGTTGG
TGATAATTTGTAGTGCCTCAGAAAATTTGTGGGTTACAGTTTATTATGGGGTTCCTGTGTGGAGAGATGC
AGATACCACCCTATTTTGTGCATCAGACGCCAAAGCACAGGAGGCAGAAGCACACAATGTCTGGGCCACA
CATGCCTGTGTACCCACAGACCCCAACCCACAAGAAATATACCTGGAAAATGTAACAGAAAATTTTAACA
TGTGGAAAAATAACATGGTAGAGCAGATGCAAGAGGATGTAATCAGTCTATGGGATCAAAGTCTAAAGCC
ATGTGTAAAGTTAACTCCTCTCTGCGTTACTTTAAATTGTAGCAGTGCTAATTTGACCAATACCAAAAAC
ATAACCGATAAACTTAACATAAGAAATCTAACAAATGAAGTAAAAAACTGTACTTTTAATGTGACCACAG
AAGTAACAGATAAGAAGCAGAAGGTTCAGGCACTTTTTTATACGCTTGATCTAGTAAAAATTAATAATAG
TAGTTATAGGTTAATACATTGTAATACCTCAGTCATTAAGCAGGCTTGTCCAAAGATATCCTTTGATCCA
ATTCCTATACATTATTGTACTCCGGCTGGTTATGCGATTTTAAAATGTAATGATAAGAATTTCAATGGGA
CAGGGCCATGTAAAAATGTCAGCTCAGTACAATGCACACATGGAATTAAGCCAGTGGTATCAACTCAATT
ACTGTTAAATGGCAGTCTAGCAGAAGATAAGATAATAATCAGATCTGAAAATATCACAGACAATGCCAAA
ACCATAATAGTGCACCTTAATGAATCTGTAGAAATCAAGTGTATCAGACCCTCCAACAATACAAGAACAA
GTATATCTATAGGACCAGGAAGAGTATTCTATAGAACAGGAGACATAACAGGAGATATAAGACAAGCATA
TTGTCAGATTAATGAAACAAAATGGAAAAAAGTTTTCAAACAGGTAACTGAAACATTAAGAAGGCACTTT
AATAAAAGCATAACCTTTCAAGCACCACCCTCAGGAGGAGATCCAGAAATTACAACACATCATTTTAATT
GTAGAGGGGAATTTTTCTATTGTAATACAACAAAACTGTTTAATTACACAGCAAATGAAACTGTGTGGAA
TGACACTATCATACTTCCATGCAGGATAAAACAAATTGTAAACATGTGGCAGGGAGTAGGACAAGCAATG
TATGCTCCTCCCGTCAGGGGAATAATTAGTTGTGTATCAAAGATTACAGGATTACTATTGACAAGAGATG
GTGGTAATAATAATACTAACGAGACCTTCAGACCTGGGGGAGGAAATATGAAGGACAATTGGAGAAGTGA
ATTATATAAATATAAAGTAGTACAAATTGAACCACTAGGAGTAGCACCCACCAGGGCAAGGAGAAGAGTG
GTGCAGAGAGAAAAGAGAGCAGTGGGAATAGGAGCTATGATCTTTGGGTTCTTAGGAGCAGCAGGAAGCA
CTATGGGCGCAGCGTCAATAACGCTGACGGTACAGGCCAGACAATTGTTGTCTGGTATAGTGCAACAGCA
AAGCAATTTGCTGAGAGCTATTGAGGCGCAGCAGCATATGTTGCAACTCACAGTCTGGGGCATTAAACAG
CTCCAGGCAAGAGTCCTGGCTGTGGAAAGATACCTAAAAGATCAAAAGTTCCTAGGACTTTGGGGCTGCT
CTGGGAAAGTCATCTGCACCACTGCTGTGCCCTGGAACTCCACTTGGAGTAATAAATCTTATAATGAGAT
TTGGAACAACATGACATGGACAGAATGGGAGAGAGAAATTAGCAATTACACAAACCAAATATATGATATA
CTTACAGAATCGCAGAACCAGCAGGACAAAAATGAAAAAGATTTGTTAGAACTTGATAAATGGGCAAGCC
TGTGGACTTGGTTTGATATATCAAATTGGCTGTGGTATATAAAAATATTTATAATGATAGTAGGAGGCTT
AATAGGTTTAAGAATAGTTTTTGCTGTAATTTCCATAGTAAATAGAGTTAGGCAGGGATACTCACCTTTG
TCTTTCCAGACCCTTACCCGTCAGCAGAGGGAACCCGACAGGCCCGAAGGAATCGAAGAAGAAGGTGGAG
AGCAAGGCAGAGACAGATCCGTGCGATTTGTGAGCGGATTCTTAGCTCTTGCGTGGGACGATCTCCGGAG
CCTGTGCCTCTTCAGCTACCACCGCTTGAGAGACTTCATCTTGATTGCAGCGAGGACTGTGGAACTTCTG
GGACACAGCAGTCTCAAGGGACTGAGACTGGGTTGGGAGGGCCTCAAATATCTGGGGAACCTTCTGCTAT
ATTGGAGCCAGGAACTAAAAACTAGTGCTATTTCTTTGTTTAATGCTACAGCAATAACAGTAGCGGGGTG
GACAGATAGGGTTATAGAAGTAGCACAAAGAACTTGTAGAGCCATTCTCAATATACCTAGAAGAATCAGG
CAGGGCTTAGAAAGGGCTTTGTTATAA
